>Addgene plasmid #239244 | pLJC2-HK2 (D209A, D657A)-3xFLAG | addgene full sequence | sequence record 478698 | Addgene NGS Result
TTGAGATCCTTTTTTTCTGCGCGTAATCTGCTGCTTGCAAACAAAAAAACCACCGCTACCAGCGGTGGTT
TGTTTGCCGGATCAAGAGCTACCAACTCTTTTTCCGAAGGTAACTGGCTTCAGCAGAGCGCAGATACCAA
ATACTGTTCTTCTAGTGTAGCCGTAGTTAGGCCACCACTTCAAGAACTCTGTAGCACCGCCTACATACCT
CGCTCTGCTAATCCTGTTACCAGTGGCTGCTGCCAGTGGCGATAAGTCGTGTCTTACCGGGTTGGACTCA
AGACGATAGTTACCGGATAAGGCGCAGCGGTCGGGCTGAACGGGGGGTTCGTGCACACAGCCCAGCTTGG
AGCGAACGACCTACACCGAACTGAGATACCTACAGCGTGAGCTATGAGAAAGCGCCACGCTTCCCGAAGG
GAGAAAGGCGGACAGGTATCCGGTAAGCGGCAGGGTCGGAACAGGAGAGCGCACGAGGGAGCTTCCAGGG
GGAAACGCCTGGTATCTTTATAGTCCTGTCGGGTTTCGCCACCTCTGACTTGAGCGTCGATTTTTGTGAT
GCTCGTCAGGGGGGCGGAGCCTATGGAAAAACGCCAGCAACGCGGCCTTTTTACGGTTCCTGGCCTTTTG
CTGGCCTTTTGCTCACATGTTCTTTCCTGCGTTATCCCCTGATTCTGTGGATAACCGTATTACCGCCTTT
GAGTGAGCTGATACCGCTCGCCGCAGCCGAACGACCGAGCGCAGCGAGTCAGTGAGCGAGGAAGCGGAAG
AGCGCCCAATACGCAAACCGCCTCTCCCCGCGCGTTGGCCGATTCATTAATGCAGCTGGCACGACAGGTT
TCCCGACTGGAAAGCGGGCAGTGAGCGCAACGCAATTAATGTGAGTTAGCTCACTCATTAGGCACCCCAG
GCTTTACACTTTATGCTTCCGGCTCGTATGTTGTGTGGAATTGTGAGCGGATAACAATTTCACACAGGAA
ACAGCTATGACCATGATTACGCCAAGCGCGCAATTAACCCTCACTAAAGGGAACAAAAGCTGGAGCTGCA
AGCTTAATGTAGTCTTATGCAATACTCTTGTAGTCTTGCAACATGGTAACGATGAGTTAGCAACATGCCT
TACAAGGAGAGAAAAAGCACCGTGCATGCCGATTGGTGGAAGTAAGGTGGTACGATCGTGCCTTATTAGG
AAGGCAACAGACGGGTCTGACATGGATTGGACGAACCACTGAATTGCCGCATTGCAGAGATATTGTATTT
AAGTGCCTAGCTCGATACATAAACGGGTCTCTCTGGTTAGACCAGATCTGAGCCTGGGAGCTCTCTGGCT
AACTAGGGAACCCACTGCTTAAGCCTCAATAAAGCTTGCCTTGAGTGCTTCAAGTAGTGTGTGCCCGTCT
GTTGTGTGACTCTGGTAACTAGAGATCCCTCAGACCCTTTTAGTCAGTGTGGAAAATCTCTAGCAGTGGC
GCCCGAACAGGGACTTGAAAGCGAAAGGGAAACCAGAGGAGCTCTCTCGACGCAGGACTCGGCTTGCTGA
AGCGCGCACGGCAAGAGGCGAGGGGCGGCGACTGGTGAGTACGCCAAAAATTTTGACTAGCGGAGGCTAG
AAGGAGAGAGATGGGTGCGAGAGCGTCAGTATTAAGCGGGGGAGAATTAGATCGCGATGGGAAAAAATTC
GGTTAAGGCCAGGGGGAAAGAAAAAATATAAATTAAAACATATAGTATGGGCAAGCAGGGAGCTAGAACG
ATTCGCAGTTAATCCTGGCCTGTTAGAAACATCAGAAGGCTGTAGACAAATACTGGGACAGCTACAACCA
TCCCTTCAGACAGGATCAGAAGAACTTAGATCATTATATAATACAGTAGCAACCCTCTATTGTGTGCATC
AAAGGATAGAGATAAAAGACACCAAGGAAGCTTTAGACAAGATAGAGGAAGAGCAAAACAAAAGTAAGAC
CACCGCACAGCAAGCAGCAGCTGATCTTCAGACCTGGAGGAGGAGATATGAGGGACAATTGGAGAAGTGA
ATTATATAAATATAAAGTAGTAAAAATTGAACCATTAGGAGTAGCACCCACCAAGGCAAAGAGAAGAGTG
GTGCAGAGAGAAAAAAGAGCAGTGGGAATAGGAGCTTTGTTCCTTGGGTTCTTGGGAGCAGCAGGAAGCA
CTATGGGCGCAGCGTCAATGACGCTGACGGTACAGGCCAGACAATTATTGTCTGGTATAGTGCAGCAGCA
GAACAATTTGCTGAGGGCTATTGAGGCGCAACAGCATCTGTTGCAACTCACAGTCTGGGGCATCAAGCAG
CTCCAGGCAAGAATCCTGGCTGTGGAAAGATACCTAAAGGATCAACAGCTCCTGGGGATTTGGGGTTGCT
CTGGAAAACTCATTTGCACCACTGCTGTGCCTTGGAATGCTAGTTGGAGTAATAAATCTCTGGAACAGAT
TTGGAATCACACGACCTGGATGGAGTGGGACAGAGAAATTAACAATTACACAAGCTTAATACACTCCTTA
ATTGAAGAATCGCAAAACCAGCAAGAAAAGAATGAACAAGAATTATTGGAATTAGATAAATGGGCAAGTT
TGTGGAATTGGTTTAACATAACAAATTGGCTGTGGTATATAAAATTATTCATAATGATAGTAGGAGGCTT
GGTAGGTTTAAGAATAGTTTTTGCTGTACTTTCTATAGTGAATAGAGTTAGGCAGGGATATTCACCATTA
TCGTTTCAGACCCACCTCCCAACCCCGAGGGGACCCGACAGGCCCGAAGGAATAGAAGAAGAAGGTGGAG
AGAGAGACAGAGACAGATCCATTCGATTAGTGAACGGATCTCGACGGTATCGATCACGAGACTAGCCTCG
AGCAGCAGCCCCCTTCACCGAGGGCCTATTTCCCATGATTCCTTCATATTTGCATATACGATACAAGGCT
GTTAGAGAGATAATTGGAATTAATTTGACTGTAAACACAAAGATATTAGTACAAAATACGTGACGTAGAA
AGTAATAATTTCTTGGGTAGTTTGCAGTTTTAAAATTATGTTTTAAAATGGACTATCATATGCCAAGTAC
GCCCCCTATTGACGTCAATGACGGTAAATGGCCCGCCTGGCATTATGCCCAGTACATGACCTTATGGGAC
TTTCCTACTTGGCAGTACATCTACGTATTAGTCATCGCTATTACCATGGTGATGCGGTTTTGGCAGTACA
TCAATGGGCGTGGATAGCGGTTTGACTCACGGGGATTTCCAAGTCTCCACCCCATTGACGTCAATGGGAG
TTTGTTTTGGCACCAAAATCAACGGGACTTTCCAAAATGTCGTAACAACTCCGCCCCATTGACGCAAATG
GGCGGTAGGCGTGTACGGTGGGAGGTCTATATAAGCAGAGCTGGTTTAGTGAACCGTCAGATCCGCTAGC
GCTACCGGTTTAATTAACGGCAGGATGATTGCCTCGCATCTGCTTGCCTACTTCTTCACGGAGCTCAACC
ATGACCAAGTGCAGAAGGTTGACCAGTATCTCTACCACATGCGCCTCTCTGATGAGACCCTCTTGGAGAT
CTCTAAGCGGTTCCGCAAGGAGATGGAGAAAGGGCTTGGAGCCACCACTCACCCTACTGCAGCAGTGAAG
ATGCTGCCCACCTTTGTGAGGTCCACTCCAGATGGGACAGAACACGGAGAGTTCCTGGCTCTGGATCTTG
GAGGGACCAACTTCCGTGTGCTTTGGGTGAAAGTAACGGACAATGGGCTCCAGAAGGTGGAGATGGAGAA
TCAGATCTATGCCATCCCTGAGGACATCATGCGAGGCAGTGGCACCCAGCTGTTTGACCATATCGCCGAG
TGTCTGGCAAACTTCATGGATAAGCTACAAATCAAAGACAAGAAGCTCCCACTGGGTTTTACCTTCTCGT
TCCCCTGCCACCAGACTAAACTAGACGAGAGTTTCCTGGTCTCATGGACCAAGGGATTCAAGTCCAGTGG
AGTGGAAGGCAGAGACGTTGTGGCTCTGATCCGGAAGGCCATCCAGAGGAGAGGGGACTTTGATATCGAC
ATTGTGGCTGTGGTGAATGCCACAGTTGGGACCATGATGACCTGTGGTTATGATGACCACAACTGTGAGA
TTGGTCTCATTGTGGGCACGGGCAGCAACGCCTGCTACATGGAAGAGATGCGCCACATCGACATGGTGGA
AGGCGATGAGGGGCGGATGTGCATCAATATGGAGTGGGGGGCCTTCGGGGACGATGGCTCGCTCAACGAC
ATTCGCACTGAGTTTGACCAGGAGATTGACATGGGCTCACTGAACCCGGGAAAGCAACTGTTTGAGAAGA
TGATCAGTGGGATGTACATGGGGGAGCTGGTGAGGCTTATCCTGGTGAAGATGGCCAAGGAGGAGCTGCT
CTTTGGGGGGAAGCTCAGCCCAGAGCTTCTCAACACCGGTCGCTTTGAGACCAAAGACATCTCAGACATT
GAAGGGGAGAAGGATGGCATCCGGAAGGCCCGTGAGGTCCTGATGCGGTTGGGCCTGGACCCGACTCAGG
AGGACTGCGTGGCCACTCACCGGATCTGCCAGATCGTGTCCACACGCTCCGCCAGCCTGTGCGCAGCCAC
CCTGGCCGCCGTGCTGCAGCGCATCAAGGAGAACAAAGGCGAGGAGCGGCTGCGCTCTACTATTGGGGTC
GACGGTTCCGTCTACAAGAAACACCCCCATTTTGCCAAGCGTCTACATAAGACCGTGCGGCGGCTGGTGC
CCGGCTGCGATGTCCGCTTCCTCCGCTCCGAGGATGGCAGTGGCAAAGGTGCAGCCATGGTGACAGCAGT
GGCTTACCGGCTGGCCGATCAACACCGTGCCCGCCAGAAGACATTAGAGCATCTGCAGCTGAGCCATGAC
CAGCTGCTGGAGGTCAAGAGGAGGATGAAGGTAGAAATGGAGCGAGGTCTGAGCAAGGAGACTCATGCCA
GTGCCCCCGTCAAGATGCTGCCCACCTACGTGTGTGCTACCCCGGACGGCACAGAGAAAGGGGACTTCTT
GGCCTTGGACCTTGGAGGAACAAATTTCCGGGTCCTGCTGGTCCGTGTTCGGAATGGGAAGTGGGGTGGA
GTGGAGATGCACAACAAGATCTACGCCATCCCGCAGGAGGTCATGCACGGCACCGGGGACGAGCTCTTTG
ACCACATTGTCCAGTGCATCGCGGACTTCCTCGAGTACATGGGCATGAAGGGCGTGTCCCTGCCTCTGGG
TTTTACCTTCTCCTTCCCCTGCCAGCAGAACAGCCTGGACGAGAGCATCCTCCTCAAGTGGACAAAAGGC
TTCAAGGCATCTGGCTGCGAGGGCGAGGACGTGGTGACCCTGCTGAAGGAAGCGATCCACCGGCGAGAGG
AGTTTGACCTGGATGTGGTTGCTGTGGTGAACGCCACAGTCGGAACTATGATGACCTGTGGCTTTGAAGA
CCCTCACTGTGAAGTTGGCCTCATTGTTGGCACGGGCAGCAATGCCTGCTACATGGAGGAGATGCGCAAT
GTGGAACTGGTGGAAGGAGAAGAGGGGCGGATGTGTGTGAACATGGAATGGGGGGCCTTCGGGGACAATG
GATGCCTAGATGACTTCCGCACAGAATTTGATGTGGCTGTGGATGAGCTTTCACTCAACCCGGGCAAGCA
GAGGTTCGAGAAAATGATCAGTGGAATGTACCTGGGTGAGATTGTCCGTAACATTCTCATCGATTTCACC
AAGCGTGGACTACTCTTCCGAGGCCGCATCTCAGAGCGGCTCAAGACAAGGGGCATCTTTGAAACCAAGT
TCTTGTCTCAGATTGAGAGTGACTGCCTGGCCCTGCTGCAAGTCCGAGCCATCCTGCAACACTTAGGGCT
TGAGAGCACCTGTGACGACAGCATCATTGTTAAGGAGGTGTGCACTGTGGTGGCCCGGCGGGCAGCCCAG
CTCTGTGGCGCAGGCATGGCCGCTGTGGTGGACAGGATACGAGAAAACCGTGGGCTGGACGCTCTCAAAG
TGACAGTGGGTGTGGATGGGACCCTCTACAAGCTACATCCTCACTTTGCCAAAGTCATGCATGAGACAGT
GAAGGACCTGGCTCCGAAATGTGATGTGTCTTTCCTGCAGTCAGAGGATGGCAGCGGGAAGGGGGCGGCG
CTCATCACTGCTGTGGCCTGCCGCATCCGTGAGGCTGGACAGCGAGGAGGAAGTGCGGCCGCAGGCGACT
ACAAAGACCATGACGGTGATTATAAAGATCATGACATTGATTACAAGGATGACGATGACAAGTAATAAGA
ATTCTCGACCTCGAGACAAATGGCAGTATTCATCCACAATTTTAAAAGAAAAGGGGGGATTGGGGGGTAC
AGTGCAGGGGAAAGAATAGTAGACATAATAGCAACAGACATACAAACTAAAGAATTACAAAAACAAATTA
CAAAAATTCAAAATTTTCGGGTTTATTACAGGGACAGCAGAGATCCACTTTGGCCGCGGCTCGAGGGGGT
TGGGGTTGCGCCTTTTCCAAGGCAGCCCTGGGTTTGCGCAGGGACGCGGCTGCTCTGGGCGTGGTTCCGG
GAAACGCAGCGGCGCCGACCCTGGGTCTCGCACATTCTTCACGTCCGTTCGCAGCGTCACCCGGATCTTC
GCCGCTACCCTTGTGGGCCCCCCGGCGACGCTTCCTGCTCCGCCCCTAAGTCGGGAAGGTTCCTTGCGGT
TCGCGGCGTGCCGGACGTGACAAACGGAAGCCGCACGTCTCACTAGTACCCTCGCAGACGGACAGCGCCA
GGGAGCAATGGCAGCGCGCCGACCGCGATGGGCTGTGGCCAATAGCGGCTGCTCAGCAGGGCGCGCCGAG
AGCAGCGGCCGGGAAGGGGCGGTGCGGGAGGCGGGGTGTGGGGCGGTAGTGTGGGCCCTGTTCCTGCCCG
CGCGGTGTTCCGCATTCTGCAAGCCTCCGGAGCGCACGTCGGCAGTCGGCTCCCTCGTTGACCGAATCAC
CGACCTCTCTCCCCAGGGGGATCCACCGGAGCTTACCATGACCGAGTACAAGCCCACGGTGCGCCTCGCC
ACCCGCGACGACGTCCCCAGGGCCGTACGCACCCTCGCCGCCGCGTTCGCCGACTACCCCGCCACGCGCC
ACACCGTCGATCCGGACCGCCACATCGAGCGGGTCACCGAGCTGCAAGAACTCTTCCTCACGCGCGTCGG
GCTCGACATCGGCAAGGTGTGGGTCGCGGACGACGGCGCCGCGGTGGCGGTCTGGACCACGCCGGAGAGC
GTCGAAGCGGGGGCGGTGTTCGCCGAGATCGGCCCGCGCATGGCCGAGTTGAGCGGTTCCCGGCTGGCCG
CGCAGCAACAGATGGAAGGCCTCCTGGCGCCGCACCGGCCCAAGGAGCCCGCGTGGTTCCTGGCCACCGT
CGGCGTCTCGCCCGACCACCAGGGCAAGGGTCTGGGCAGCGCCGTCGTGCTCCCCGGAGTGGAGGCGGCC
GAGCGCGCCGGGGTGCCCGCCTTCCTGGAGACCTCCGCGCCCCGCAACCTCCCCTTCTACGAGCGGCTCG
GCTTCACCGTCACCGCCGACGTCGAGGTGCCCGAAGGACCGCGCACCTGGTGCATGACCCGCAAGCCCGG
TGCCTGACGCCCGCCCCACGACCCGCAGCGCCCGACCGAAAGGAGCGCACGACCCCATGCATCGGTACCT
TTAAGACCAATGACTTACAAGGCAGCTGTAGATCTTAGCCACTTTTTAAAAGAAAAGGGGGGACTGGAAG
GGCTAATTCACTCCCAACGAAGACAAGATCTGCTTTTTGCTTGTACTGGGTCTCTCTGGTTAGACCAGAT
CTGAGCCTGGGAGCTCTCTGGCTAACTAGGGAACCCACTGCTTAAGCCTCAATAAAGCTTGCCTTGAGTG
CTTCAAGTAGTGTGTGCCCGTCTGTTGTGTGACTCTGGTAACTAGAGATCCCTCAGACCCTTTTAGTCAG
TGTGGAAAATCTCTAGCAGTAGTAGTTCATGTCATCTTATTATTCAGTATTTATAACTTGCAAAGAAATG
AATATCAGAGAGTGAGAGGAACTTGTTTATTGCAGCTTATAATGGTTACAAATAAAGCAATAGCATCACA
AATTTCACAAATAAAGCATTTTTTTCACTGCATTCTAGTTGTGGTTTGTCCAAACTCATCAATGTATCTT
ATCATGTCTGGCTCTAGCTATCCCGCCCCTAACTCCGCCCATCCCGCCCCTAACTCCGCCCAGTTCCGCC
CATTCTCCGCCCCATGGCTGACTAATTTTTTTTATTTATGCAGAGGCCGAGGCCGCCTCGGCCTCTGAGC
TATTCCAGAAGTAGTGAGGAGGCTTTTTTGGAGGCCTAGGGACGTACCCAATTCGCCCTATAGTGAGTCG
TATTACGCGCGCTCACTGGCCGTCGTTTTACAACGTCGTGACTGGGAAAACCCTGGCGTTACCCAACTTA
ATCGCCTTGCAGCACATCCCCCTTTCGCCAGCTGGCGTAATAGCGAAGAGGCCCGCACCGATCGCCCTTC
CCAACAGTTGCGCAGCCTGAATGGCGAATGGG
[124 nt withheld, positions 8573-8696]
C
[91 nt withheld, positions 8698-8788]
A
[49 nt withheld, positions 8790-8838]
CCTTTGACGTTGGAGTCCACGTTCTTT
[37 nt withheld, positions 8866-8902]
ACCCTATCTCGGTCTATTCTTTTGATTTATAAGGGATTTTGCCGATTTCGGCCTATTGGTTAAAAAATGA
GCTGATTTAACAAAAATTTAACGCGAATTTTAACAAAATATTAACGCTTACAATTTAGGTGGCACTTTTC
GGGGAAATGTGCGCGGAACCCCTATTTGTTTATTTTTCTAAATACATTCAAATATGTATCCGCTCATGAG
ACAATAACCCTGATAAATGCTTCAATAATATTGAAAAAGGAAGAGTATGAGTATTCAACATTTCCGTGTC
GCCCTTATTCCCTTTTTTGCGGCATTTTGCCTTCCTGTTTTTGCTCACCCAGAAACGCTGGTGAAAGTAA
AAGATGCTGAAGATCAGTTGGGTGCACGAGTGGGTTACATCGAACTGGATCTCAACAGCGGTAAGATCCT
TGAGAGTTTTCGCCCCGAAGAACGTTTTCCAATGATGAGCACTTTTAAAGTTCTGCTATGTGGCGCGGTA
TTATCCCGTATTGACGCCGGGCAAGAGCAACTCGGTCGCCGCATACACTATTCTCAGAATGACTTGGTTG
AGTACTCACCAGTCACAGAAAAGCATCTTACGGATGGCATGACAGTAAGAGAATTATGCAGTGCTGCCAT
AACCATGAGTGATAACACTGCGGCCAACTTACTTCTGACAACGATCGGAGGACCGAAGGAGCTAACCGCT
TTTTTGCACAACATGGGGGATCATGTAACTCGCCTTGATCGTTGGGAACCGGAGCTGAATGAAGCCATAC
CAAACGACGAGCGTGACACCACGATGCCTGTAGCAATGGCAACAACGTTGCGCAAACTATTAACTGGCGA
ACTACTTACTCTAGCTTCCCGGCAACAATTAATAGACTGGATGGAGGCGGATAAAGTTGCAGGACCACTT
CTGCGCTCGGCCCTTCCGGCTGGCTGGTTTATTGCTGATAAATCTGGAGCCGGTGAGCGTGGGTCTCGCG
GTATCATTGCAGCACTGGGGCCAGATGGTAAGCCCTCCCGTATCGTAGTTATCTACACGACGGGGAGTCA
GGCAACTATGGATGAACGAAATAGACAGATCGCTGAGATAGGTGCCTCACTGATTAAGCATTGGTAACTG
TCAGACCAAGTTTACTCATATATACTTTAGATTGATTTAAAACTTCATTTTTAATTTAAAAGGATCTAGG
TGAAGATCCTTTTTGATAATCTCATGACCAAAATCCCTTAACGTGAGTTTTCGTTCCACTGAGCGTCAGA
CCCCGTAGAAAAGATCAAAGGATCTTC
Features (pLannotate 1.2.2; 29 found; start..end, strand, type, name):
      1..589     +  rep_origin     ori: high-copy-number ColE1/pMB1/pBR322/pUC origin of replication
    772..864     +  CDS            lacI (fragment): lac repressor; lacI; The lac repressor binds to the lac operator to inhibit transcription in E. coli. This inhibition can be relieved by adding lactose or isopropyl-β-D-thiogalactopyranoside (IPTG).
    877..898     +  protein_bind   CAP binding site: CAP binding activates transcription in the presence of cAMP. E. coli catabolite activator protein
    913..943     +  promoter       lac promoter: promoter for the E. coli lac operon
    951..967     +  protein_bind   lac operator: The lac repressor binds to the lac operator to inhibit transcription in E. coli. This inhibition can be relieved by adding lactose or isopropyl-β-D-thiogalactopyranoside (IPTG). lac repressor encoded by lacI
   1012..1030    +  promoter       T3 promoter: promoter for bacteriophage T3 RNA polymerase
   1058..1284    +  promoter       RSV promoter: Rous sarcoma virus enhancer/promoter
   1285..1465    +  LTR            5' LTR (truncated): truncated 5' long terminal repeat (LTR) from HIV-1
   1512..1637    +  misc_feature   HIV-1 Ψ: packaging signal of human immunodeficiency virus type 1
   1621..1984    +  CDS            HIV-1 gag (fragment): gag protein from human immunodeficiency virus 1; gag
   2130..2363    +  misc_feature   RRE: The Rev response element (RRE) of HIV-1 allows for Rev-dependent mRNA export from the nucleus to the cytoplasm.
   2740..2840    +  CDS            Rev (fragment): human immunodeficiency virus 1 (HIV-1) Rev protein; rev; enhances nuclear export of unspliced and incompletely spliced viral mRNAs
   2890..3073    +  promoter       U6 promoter (fragment): RNA polymerase III promoter for human U6 snRNA
   3064..3198    +  enhancer       CMV enhancer (fragment): human cytomegalovirus immediate early enhancer; contains an 18-bp deletion relative to the standard CMV enhancer
   3199..3402    +  promoter       CMV promoter: human cytomegalovirus (CMV) immediate early promoter
   3455..6205    +  CDS            HK2: HXK2_HUMAN - Experimental evidence at protein level: Swiss-Prot protein existence level 1. Catalyzes the phosphorylation of hexose, such as D-glucose and D-fructose, to hexose 6-phosphate (D-glucose 6-phosphate and D- fructose 6-phosphate, respectively) (PubMed:23185017, PubMed:26985301, PubMed:29298880). Mediates the initial step of glycolysis by catalyzing phosphorylation of D-glucose to D-glucose 6-phosphate (PubMed:29298880). Plays a key role in maintaining the integrity of the outer mitochondrial membrane by preventing the release of apoptogenic molecules from the intermembrane space and
   6227..6292    +  CDS            3xFLAG: three tandem FLAG® epitope tags, followed by an enterokinase cleavage site
   6340..6457    +  misc_feature   cPPT/CTS: central polypurine tract and central termination sequence of HIV-1
   6506..7016    +  promoter       hPGK promoter: human phosphoglycerate kinase 1 promoter
   7038..7637    +  CDS            PuroR: puromycin N-acetyltransferase; pac from Streptomyces alboniger; confers resistance to puromycin
   7680..7763    +  CDS            nef (fragment): NEF_HV1Z2 - Experimental evidence at protein level: Swiss-Prot protein existence level 1. Extracellular Nef protein targets CD4(+) T-lymphocytes for apoptosis by interacting with CXCR4 surface receptors. From Human immunodeficiency virus type 1 group M subtype D (isolate Z2/CDC-Z34) (HIV-1).
   7765..7998    +  LTR            3' LTR (ΔU3): self-inactivating 3' long terminal repeat (LTR) from HIV-1
   8070..8191    +  polyA_signal   SV40 poly(A) signal: SV40 polyadenylation signal
   8231..8366    +  rep_origin     SV40 ori: SV40 origin of replication
   8387..8405    -  promoter       T7 promoter: promoter for bacteriophage T7 RNA polymerase
   8413..8568    +  CDS            lacZα (fragment): LacZα fragment of β-galactosidase; lacZ fragment
   8573..9001    +  rep_origin     f1 ori (sequence partly withheld): f1 bacteriophage origin of replication; arrow indicates direction of (+) strand synthesis
   9054..9158    +  promoter       AmpR promoter: bla
   9159..10019   +  CDS            AmpR: β-lactamase; bla; confers resistance to ampicillin, carbenicillin, and related antibiotics
