[The description below was written by a language model from this plasmid's Addgene catalogue record and pLannotate feature annotations shown in this document.]
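Description:
pLJC2-HK2 (D209A, D657A)-3xFLAG is a lentiviral mammalian expression plasmid of about 10.2 kb, built on the pLJC2 backbone to overexpress a mutant form of human hexokinase 2 (HK2). In bacteria it is maintained through a high-copy ColE1/pUC-type origin and selected with ampicillin via the bla gene. An f1 origin, an SV40 origin and remnants of a lac/lacZα cloning region with T3 and T7 promoters are also carried in the backbone.

The viral portion has a third-generation, self-inactivating layout. An RSV promoter drives a truncated HIV-1 5' LTR, followed by the Ψ packaging signal with a partial gag sequence and the Rev response element. It ends in a ΔU3 3' LTR followed by an SV40 polyadenylation signal. Genomic RNA can therefore be packaged when helper functions are supplied in trans, while the integrated provirus lacks LTR promoter activity.

Within this frame, a CMV promoter with a partial CMV enhancer drives the HK2 coding sequence, which was cloned between PacI and NotI sites and fused at its C terminus to a 3xFLAG epitope for detection or immunoprecipitation. A U6 promoter fragment lies just upstream and appears to be a backbone remnant. Downstream of the insert are a cPPT/CTS element and an hPGK promoter driving puromycin N-acetyltransferase, which allows selection of transduced cells.

The insert carries the silent mutations described for the parental pLJC2-HK2-3xFLAG construct, although the record does not state their purpose. It also carries alanine substitutions at D209 and D657, one in each half of the enzyme. The record does not state their functional effect. The stated purpose is lentiviral overexpression of HK2, and the associated study concerns hexokinase localisation at mitochondria and the Warburg effect.
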