Addgene plasmid #239244: pLJC2-HK2 (D209A, D657A)-3xFLAG
Purpose: HK2 lentiviral overexpression vector
Depositing lab: Jason Cantor. Depositing organization: Morgridge Institute for Research. Publication: Hexokinase detachment from mitochondria drives the Warburg effect to support compartmentalized ATP production. Huggler KS, Flickinger KM, Forsberg MH, Mellado Fritz CA, Chang GR, McGuire MF, Capitini CM, Cantor JR. Nat Metab. 2026 Jan 16. doi: 10.1038/s42255-025-01428-1. PubMed 41545565.
Backbone
  Vector backbone: pLJC2
  Vector type: Mammalian Expression, Lentiviral
  Selectable markers: Puromycin
Growth in bacteria
  Bacterial resistance: Ampicillin, 100 μg/mL
  Growth temperature: 37°C
  Growth strain: NEB Stable
  Copy number: High Copy
Gene/Insert
  Gene/Insert name: HK2
  Species: H. sapiens (human)
  Mutation: Insert contains the set of silent mutations described for pLJC2-HK2-3xFLAG. In addition, the wild-type codons corresponding to D209 (GAC) and D657 (GAC) were mutated to A209 (GCC) and A657 (GCC) and D657 by site-directed mutagenesis.
  Entrez Gene: HK2 (a.k.a. HKII, HXK2)
  Promoter: CMV
  Tag / fusion protein: 3xFLAG (C terminal on insert)
  Cloning method: Restriction Enzyme; 5′ cloning site PacI (not destroyed); 3′ cloning site NotI (not destroyed)
  Sequencing primers: 5′ TGTACGGTGGGAGGTCTATATAAG; 3′ CCCTTTTCTTTTAAAATTGTGGATGAATACTGCC
Terms and licenses: Academic/Nonprofit Terms; Industry Terms: Not Available to Industry
How to cite: pLJC2-HK2 (D209A, D657A)-3xFLAG was a gift from Jason Cantor (Addgene plasmid # 239244 ; http://n2t.net/addgene:239244 ; RRID:Addgene_239244)
